>Addgene plasmid #199798 | E1_pENTR_L1-L4_NG_G1333-DddA11'-C | addgene full sequence | sequence record 393341 | Addgene NGS Result
AGCGGATTTGAACGTTGTGAAGCAACGGCCCGGAGGGTGGCGGGCAGGACGCCCGCCATAAACTGCCAGG
CATCAAACTAAGCAGAAGGCCATCCTGACGGATGGCCTTTTTGCGTTTCTACAAACTCTTCCTGGCTAGC
GGTACGCGTATTAATTGCGTTGCGCTCACTGCCCGCTTTCCAGTCGGGAAACCTGTCGTGCCAGCTGCAT
TAATGAATCGGCCAACGCGCGGGGAGAGGCGGTTTGCGTATTGGGCGCTCTTCCGCTTCCTCGCTCACTG
ACTCGCTGCGCTCGGTCGTTCGGCTGCGGCGAGCGGTATCAGCTCACTCAAAGGCGGTAATACGGTTATC
CACAGAATCAGGGGATAACGCAGGAAAGAACATGTGAGCAAAAGGCCAGCAAAAGGCCAGGAACCGTAAA
AAGGCCGCGTTGCTGGCGTTTTTCCATAGGCTCCGCCCCCCTGACGAGCATCACAAAAATCGACGCTCAA
GTCAGAGGTGGCGAAACCCGACAGGACTATAAAGATACCAGGCGTTTCCCCCTGGAAGCTCCCTCGTGCG
CTCTCCTGTTCCGACCATGCCGCTTACCGGATACCTGTCCGCCTTTCTCCCTTCGGGAAGCGTGGCGCTT
TCTCATAGCTCACGCTGTAGGTATCTCAGTTCGGTGTAGGTCGTTCGCTCCAAGCTGGGCTGTGTGCACG
AACCCCCCGTTCAGCCCGACCGCTGCGCCTTATCCGGTAACTATCGTCTTGAGTCCAACCCGGTAAGACA
CGACTTATCGCCACTGGCAGCAGCCACTGGTAACAGGATTAGCAGAGCAAGGTATGTAGGCGGTGCTACA
GAGTTCTTGAAGTGGTGGCCTAACTACGGCTACACTAGAAGAACAGTATTTGGTATCTGCGCTCTGCTGA
AGCCAGTTACCTTCGGAAAAAGAGTTGGTAGCTCTTGATCCGGCAAACAAACCACCGCTGGTAGCGGTGG
TTTTTTTGTTTGCAAGCAGCAGATTACGCGCAGAAAAAAAGGATCTCAAGAAGATCCTTTGATCTTTTCT
ACGGGGTCTGACGCTCAGTGGAACGACGCGTAACTCACGTTAAGGGATTTTGGTCATGAGCTTGCGCCGT
CCCGTCAAGTCAGCGTAATGCTCTGCCAGTGTTACAACCAATTAACCAATTCTGATTAGAAAAACTCATC
GAGCATCAAATGAAACTGCAATTTATTCATATCAGGATTATCAATACCATATTTTTGAAAAAGCCGTTTC
TGTAATGAAGGAGAAAACTCACCGAGGCAGTTCCATAGGATGGCAAGATCCTGGTATCGGTCTGCGATTC
CGACTCGTCCAACATCAATACAACCTATTAATTTCCCCTCGTCAAAAATAAGGTTATCAAGTGAGAAATC
ACCATGAGTGACGACTGAATCCGGTGAGAATGGCAAAAGTTTATGCATTTCTTTCCAGACTTGTTCAACA
GGCCAGCCATTACGCTCGTCATCAAAATCACTCGCATCAACCAAACCGTTATTCATTCGTGATTGCGCCT
GAGCAAGGCGAAATACGCGATCGCTGTTAAAAGGACAATTACAAACAGGAATCGAATGCAACCGGCGCAG
GAACACTGCCAGCGCATCAACAATATTTTCACCTGAATCAGGATATTCTTCTAATACCTGGAATGCTGTT
TTTCCGGGGATCGCAGTGGTGAGTAACCATGCATCATCAGGAGTACGGATAAAATGCTTGATGGTCGGAA
GAGGCATAAATTCCGTCAGCCAGTTTAGTCTGACCATCTCATCTGTAACATCATTGGCAACGCTACCTTT
GCCATGTTTCAGAAACAACTCTGGCGCATCGGGCTTCCCATACAAGCGATAGATTGTCGCACCTGATTGC
CCGACATTATCGCGAGCCCATTTATACCCATATAAATCAGCATCCATGTTGGAATTTAATCGCGGCCTCG
ACGTTTCCCGTTGAATATGGCTCATAACACCCCTTGTATTACTGTTTATGTAAGCAGACAGTTTTATTGT
TCATGATGATATATTTTTATCTTGTGCAATGTAACATCAGAGATTTTGAGACACGGGCCAGAGCTGCCAG
GAAACAGCTATGACCATGTAATACGACTCACTATAGGGGCGGCCGCCCTGCAGCTGGATGGCAAATAATG
ATTTTATTTTGACTGATAGTGACCTGTTCGTTGCAACAAATTGATAAGCAATGCTTTCTTATAATGCCAA
CTTTGTATAGAAAAGTTGGGTGTCTAGAGGATCGCTCGAGTTATCACAACATCTTGATCTTGTTCTCTCC
ATTGGAATCCTGGATAACTAACGCCCAAGGTTTGTACTCAGGAGCATCTGAGGTTAGAAGCATTACGTTC
TCATCCGTCGATTCGTCATAGGCAGTATGAACAAGTATATCGCTTTCGGGCTTATTGCCTATCACTTCCT
CAACCTCCTCTGGTAACATCAGGATTGACTCCTGAATGACTAGTTGCTTTCCAGTCTCTTTCTCAATGAT
GTCAGAGAGATTTGTAGATCCTCCACTACACCCACCTTTGATTGGGCTTTTGGGTGAATTGGAATTCCCA
GTAAACACCTTGGTTTCACCAGTAGCACCTCTTTTGACAGGAATAGCACCTTCAGGTGGAACTACTGTCA
TCTTAGCGTTTTCTGGGAGAAGGGTTTCAATCATGTTTACGCAAAATCCACAAGTACCTTTTGGATTGTT
GTGAAACACCAGTCCTTCACTTATTCCGTTATCTCTCATGAATAGGGCTGATTGACCTTCAACATGGCCT
GCACTCACATAATTGGGATATGGAGTTGGACTACCCCCCAATCCCTTTTTCACTGCATCCAGCGCAGGAC
GCCCGCCGAGGCAGGCCAAGGCGACGAGGTGGTCGTTGGTCAACGCGGCCAACGCCGGATCAGGGCGAGA
TAACTGGGCAACAATTGACTCCAGTGCGGGTCTGCCCCCTCCGTTGGATGCAATAGCCACTACCTGCTCA
GGGGTGGAGACGACCGGTGGAAAGCGGGCAGTGAGCGCAACGCAATTAATGTGAGTTAGCTCACTCATTA
GGCACCCCAGGCTTTACACTTTATGCTTCCGGCTCGTATGTTGTGTGGAATTGTGAGCGGATAACAATTT
CACACAGGAAACAGCTATGACCATGATTACGCCAAGCGCGCAATTAACCCTCACTAAAGGGAACAAAAGC
TGGAGGACCTCGAGGGGGGGCCCGGTACCCAATTCGCCCTATAGTGAGTCGTATTACGCGCGCTCACTGG
CCGTCGTTTTACAACGTCGTGACTGGGAAAACCCTGGCGTTACCCAACTTAATCGCCTTGCAGCACATCC
CCCTTTCGCCAGCTGGCGTAATAGCGAAGAGGCCCGCACCGATCGCCCTTCCCAACAGTTGCGCAGCCTG
AATGGCGAATGGGACGCGCCCTGTAGCGGCGCCCGTCTCCTTGAGCGGGGCACCCGTCAGTGCATTGCGC
CATGCATGCACTGCCTCCACTGCGGTCACGCCGCCACGTTTTGCAATCTTGAGAAGTTGGCCTGTGTCCA
ACTGTAACGGTGGACCTCTCAACTCTCCCGCCACCGTGAGCAAGGCCTCCAGAGCGCGTGCGCCGGACCA
CTGTTTGCCGACGCCAACGATCGCTTCGTGTGTCGCCTCTGGCAACGCTGCGATCATGTCCTGATACTTG
ACAGCGACGGTCCCTAACGCTGCCGGGTGTTGGCTTAACGCAACGATGTGCGCGTGTGTAAACCCGTGGC
CGACCAGTGCCTCGTGGTGCTGCGCCACTGTCGAACGAACCTTCGGTTTGATCTTCTCCTGTTGCTGCTG
GCTGTAGCCGAGCGTGCGTAGATCGGCGATATCAGCGTAATCTGGAACATCGTATGGGTAAAAGCCTGCT
TTTTTGTACAAAGTTGGCATTATAAAAAAGCATTGCTCATCAATTTGTTGCAACGAACAGGTCACTATCA
GTCAAAATAAAATCATTATTTGGGGCCCGAGCTTAAGACTGGCCGTCGTTTTACAACGTCGTGACTGGGA
AAACATCCATGCTAGCGTTAACGCGAGAGTAGGGAACTGCCAGGCATCAAATAAAACGAAAGGCTCAGTC
GGAAGACTGGGCCTTTCGTTTTATCTGTTGTTTGTCGGTGAACGCTCTCCTGAGTAGGACAAATCCGCCG
GG
Features (pLannotate 1.2.2; 22 found; start..end, strand, type, name):
     84..111     +  terminator     rrnB T2 terminator: transcription terminator T2 from the E. coli rrnB gene
    166..258     -  CDS            lacI (fragment): lac repressor; lacI; The lac repressor binds to the lac operator to inhibit transcription in E. coli. This inhibition can be relieved by adding lactose or isopropyl-β-D-thiogalactopyranoside (IPTG).
    441..1029    -  rep_origin     ori: high-copy-number ColE1/pMB1/pBR322/pUC origin of replication
   1176..1985    -  CDS            KanR: aminoglycoside phosphotransferase; aph(3')-Ia; confers resistance to kanamycin in bacteria or G418 (Geneticin®) in eukaryotes
   2119..2137    +  promoter       T7 promoter: promoter for bacteriophage T7 RNA polymerase
   2163..2258    +  protein_bind   attL4: mutant version of attL; recombination site for the Gateway® LR reaction LR Clonase™
   2287..2535    -  CDS            UGI: UNGI_BPPB2 - Experimental evidence at protein level: Swiss-Prot protein existence level 1. This protein binds specifically and reversibly to the host uracil-DNA glycosylase, preventing removal of uracil residues from PBS2 DNA by the host uracil-excision repair system. From Bacillus phage PBS2 (Bacteriophage PBS2).
   2548..2835    -  CDS            dddA (fragment): DDDA_BURC1 - Experimental evidence at protein level: Swiss-Prot protein existence level 1. Toxic component of a toxin-immunity protein module, which functions as a cellular contact-dependent growth inhibition (CDI) system. CDI modules allow bacteria to communicate with and inhibit the growth of closely related neighboring bacteria in a contact-dependent fashion. Bacteria that have this module inhibit or kill bacteria without it, giving them a growth advantage. Probably specifically inhibited by cognate immunity protein DddI (Probable). The C-terminal 163 residue fragment has double-stranded DN
   2827..2958    -  CDS            avrBs3 (fragment): AVRB3_XANEU - Experimental evidence at protein level: Swiss-Prot protein existence level 1. Avirulence protein. Acts as a transcription factor in C.annuum plants. In susceptible plants lacking the Bs3 resistance gene induces expression of a number of genes, including genes homologous to a family of auxin-induced genes, alpha-expansin genes, pectate lyase, anthocyanidin glucoside rhamnosyl transferase and at least one transcription factor, UPA20. Their expression leads to plant hypertrophy in mesophyll cells, probably mainly mediated by UPA20 (PubMed:17962565). In resistant plants induces the h
   3057..3078    +  protein_bind   CAP binding site: CAP binding activates transcription in the presence of cAMP. E. coli catabolite activator protein
   3093..3123    +  promoter       lac promoter: promoter for the E. coli lac operon
   3131..3147    +  protein_bind   lac operator: The lac repressor binds to the lac operator to inhibit transcription in E. coli. This inhibition can be relieved by adding lactose or isopropyl-β-D-thiogalactopyranoside (IPTG). lac repressor encoded by lacI
   3192..3210    +  promoter       T3 promoter: promoter for bacteriophage T3 RNA polymerase
   3226..3249    +  misc_feature   MCS (fragment): pBluescript multiple cloning site
   3258..3276    -  promoter       T7 promoter: promoter for bacteriophage T7 RNA polymerase
   3284..3439    +  CDS            lacZα (fragment): LacZα fragment of β-galactosidase; lacZ fragment
   3444..3462    +  rep_origin     f1 ori (fragment): f1 bacteriophage origin of replication; arrow indicates direction of (+) strand synthesis
   3464..3874    -  CDS            avrXa10 (fragment): AVX10_XANOO - Experimental evidence at protein level: Swiss-Prot protein existence level 1. Avirulence protein. Induces the hypersensitive response (HR)in rice plants carrying the resistance gene Xa10. Activity depends on the presence of the core repeat domains; replacement with repeat domains from other proteins (AvrBs3 of X.euvesicatoria (AC P14727) or AvrXa7 of this organism) does not elicit the HR. Probably acts as a transcription factor in its host plant (rice) to induce plant resistance or disease. From Xanthomonas oryzae pv. oryzae.
   3884..3910    -  CDS            3xHA (fragment): three tandem HA epitope tags
   3913..4012    -  protein_bind   attL1: mutant version of attL; recombination site for the Gateway® LR reaction LR Clonase™
   4028..4064    +  CDS            lacZα (fragment): LacZα fragment of β-galactosidase; lacZ fragment
   4111..4154    -  terminator     rrnB T1 terminator: Escherichia coli rrnB; transcription terminator T1 from the E. coli rrnB gene
