[The description below was written by a language model from this plasmid's Addgene catalogue record and pLannotate feature annotations shown in this document.]
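Description:
E1_pENTR_L1-L4_NG_G1333-DddA11'-C is a 4.2 kb MultiSite Gateway entry clone (the first-position entry clone, flanked by attL1 and attL4) used to assemble ptpTALECD_v2 vectors, the TALE-based cytidine deaminase base editors developed for plastid genomes in plants. It is propagated in E. coli as a high-copy plasmid from a ColE1/pUC-type origin with kanamycin selection. As is typical of pENTR-style backbones, rrnB T1 and T2 terminators sit outside the att sites to insulate the cassette from read-through transcription. The catalogue lists the backbone as "PINII" and the vector type as TALEN.

Between the att sites, read from attL1 towards attL4, lies a synthetic open reading frame scaffold. It begins with an HA epitope fragment, followed by the TALE N-terminal region (annotated by homology to AvrXa10). Next comes a stuffer carrying lac promoter/operator, lacZα and pBluescript MCS remnants, then the TALE C-terminal region (AvrBs3-like). A fragment of the DddA double-stranded DNA cytidine deaminase follows, and the frame ends with the phage PBS2 uracil glycosylase inhibitor (UGI). The lacZα stuffer sits where the DNA-binding repeat array would go, presumably allowing the platinum TALEN repeats to be inserted with blue/white screening, though the record does not say this explicitly. By its name, the deaminase part is the C-terminal half of the evolved DddA11' variant split at G1333, and "NG" probably denotes the last half-repeat's RVD. The construct therefore encodes one "hand" of a split-deaminase pair, and activity would require a partner TALE carrying the complementary half. UGI blocks uracil excision and so favours C-to-T conversion. No plant promoter, plastid transit peptide or terminator is annotated within this clone, so these are presumably supplied by other components in the LR assembly.
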