Addgene plasmid #199798: E1_pENTR_L1-L4_NG_G1333-DddA11'-C
Purpose: ptpTALECD_v2 vector assembly, Entry clone 1 with attL1 and L4
Depositing lab: Shin-ichi Arimura. Depositing organization: University of Tokyo, Graduate School of Agricultural and Life Sciences. Publication: Characterization and development of a plastid genome base editor, ptpTALECD. Nakazato I, Okuno M, Itoh T, Tsutsumi N, Arimura SI. Plant J. 2023 Aug;115(4):1151-1162. doi: 10.1111/tpj.16311. Epub 2023 Jun 2. PubMed 37265080.
Backbone
  Vector backbone: PINII
  Vector type: TALEN
Growth in bacteria
  Bacterial resistance: Kanamycin, 50 μg/mL
  Growth temperature: 37°C
  Growth strain: DH5alpha
  Copy number: High Copy
Gene/Insert
  Gene/Insert name: C- and N termini of platinum TALEN, a half of the evolved DddA (DddA11'), and a uracil glycosylase inhibitor
  Species: Synthetic
  Cloning method: Ligation Independent Cloning
Terms and licenses: Academic/Nonprofit Terms; Industry Terms: Not Available to Industry
Depositor comments: Multisite Gateway entry vector to express one hand of pTALECD_v2-UGI
How to cite: E1_pENTR_L1-L4_NG_G1333-DddA11'-C was a gift from Shin-ichi Arimura (Addgene plasmid # 199798 ; http://n2t.net/addgene:199798 ; RRID:Addgene_199798)
